>Addgene plasmid #138704 | pLenti-Blast-sgAMPKa1 | addgene full sequence | sequence record 273058 | Addgene NGS Result
TGATGCGGTTTTGGCAGTACATCAATGGGCGTGGATAGCGGTTTGACTCACGGGGATTTCCAAGTCTCCA
CCCCATTGACGTCAATGGGAGTTTGTTTTGGCACCAAAATCAACGGGACTTTCCAAAATGTCGTAACAAC
TCCGCCCCATTGACGCAAATGGGCGGTAGGCGTGTACGGTGGGAGGTCTATATAAGCAGCGCGTTTTGCC
TGTACTGGGTCTCTCTGGTTAGACCAGATCTGAGCCTGGGAGCTCTCTGGCTAACTAGGGAACCCACTGC
TTAAGCCTCAATAAAGCTTGCCTTGAGTGCTTCAAGTAGTGTGTGCCCGTCTGTTGTGTGACTCTGGTAA
CTAGAGATCCCTCAGACCCTTTTAGTCAGTGTGGAAAATCTCTAGCAGTGGCGCCCGAACAGGGACTTGA
AAGCGAAAGGGAAACCAGAGGAGCTCTCTCGACGCAGGACTCGGCTTGCTGAAGCGCGCACGGCAAGAGG
CGAGGGGCGGCGACTGGTGAGTACGCCAAAAATTTTGACTAGCGGAGGCTAGAAGGAGAGAGATGGGTGC
GAGAGCGTCAGTATTAAGCGGGGGAGAATTAGATCGCGATGGGAAAAAATTCGGTTAAGGCCAGGGGGAA
AGAAAAAATATAAATTAAAACATATAGTATGGGCAAGCAGGGAGCTAGAACGATTCGCAGTTAATCCTGG
CCTGTTAGAAACATCAGAAGGCTGTAGACAAATACTGGGACAGCTACAACCATCCCTTCAGACAGGATCA
GAAGAACTTAGATCATTATATAATACAGTAGCAACCCTCTATTGTGTGCATCAAAGGATAGAGATAAAAG
ACACCAAGGAAGCTTTAGACAAGATAGAGGAAGAGCAAAACAAAAGTAAGACCACCGCACAGCAAGCGGC
CGCTGATCTTCAGACCTGGAGGAGGAGATATGAGGGACAATTGGAGAAGTGAATTATATAAATATAAAGT
AGTAAAAATTGAACCATTAGGAGTAGCACCCACCAAGGCAAAGAGAAGAGTGGTGCAGAGAGAAAAAAGA
GCAGTGGGAATAGGAGCTTTGTTCCTTGGGTTCTTGGGAGCAGCAGGAAGCACTATGGGCGCAGCGTCAA
TGACGCTGACGGTACAGGCCAGACAATTATTGTCTGGTATAGTGCAGCAGCAGAACAATTTGCTGAGGGC
TATTGAGGCGCAACAGCATCTGTTGCAACTCACAGTCTGGGGCATCAAGCAGCTCCAGGCAAGAATCCTG
GCTGTGGAAAGATACCTAAAGGATCAACAGCTCCTGGGGATTTGGGGTTGCTCTGGAAAACTCATTTGCA
CCACTGCTGTGCCTTGGAATGCTAGTTGGAGTAATAAATCTCTGGAACAGATTTGGAATCACACGACCTG
GATGGAGTGGGACAGAGAAATTAACAATTACACAAGCTTAATACACTCCTTAATTGAAGAATCGCAAAAC
CAGCAAGAAAAGAATGAACAAGAATTATTGGAATTAGATAAATGGGCAAGTTTGTGGAATTGGTTTAACA
TAACAAATTGGCTGTGGTATATAAAATTATTCATAATGATAGTAGGAGGCTTGGTAGGTTTAAGAATAGT
TTTTGCTGTACTTTCTATAGTGAATAGAGTTAGGCAGGGATATTCACCATTATCGTTTCAGACCCACCTC
CCAACCCCGAGGGGACCCGACAGGCCCGAAGGAATAGAAGAAGAAGGTGGAGAGAGAGACAGAGACAGAT
CCATTCGATTAGTGAACGGATCGGCACTGCGTGCGCCAATTCTGCAGACAAATGGCAGTATTCATCCACA
ATTTTAAAAGAAAAGGGGGGATTGGGGGGTACAGTGCAGGGGAAAGAATAGTAGACATAATAGCAACAGA
CATACAAACTAAAGAATTACAAAAACAAATTACAAAAATTCAAAATTTTCGGGTTTATTACAGGGACAGC
AGAGATCCAGTTTGGTTAATTAAGGTACCGAGGGCCTATTTCCCATGATTCCTTCATATTTGCATATACG
ATACAAGGCTGTTAGAGAGATAATTAGAATTAATTTGACTGTAAACACAAAGATATTAGTACAAAATACG
TGACGTAGAAAGTAATAATTTCTTGGGTAGTTTGCAGTTTTAAAATTATGTTTTAAAATGGACTATCATA
TGCTTACCGTAACTTGAAAGTATTTCGATTTCTTGGCTTTATATATCTTGTGGAAAGGACGAAACACCGC
TGGTGTGGATTATTGTCACGTTTTAGAGCTAGAAATAGCAAGTTAAAATAAGGCTAGTCCGTTATCAACT
TGAAAAAGTGGCACCGAGTCGGTGCTTTTTTGAATTCGCTAGCTAGGTCTTGAAAGGAGTGGGAATTGGC
TCCGGTGCCCGTCAGTGGGCAGAGCGCACATCGCCCACAGTCCCCGAGAAGTTGGGGGGAGGGGTCGGCA
ATTGATCCGGTGCCTAGAGAAGGTGGCGCGGGGTAAACTGGGAAAGTGATGTCGTGTACTGGCTCCGCCT
TTTTCCCGAGGGTGGGGGAGAACCGTATATAAGTGCAGTAGTCGCCGTGAACGTTCTTTTTCGCAACGGG
TTTGCCGCCAGAACACAGGACCGGTTCTAGAGCGCTGCCACCATGGACAAGAAGTACAGCATCGGCCTGG
ACATCGGCACCAACTCTGTGGGCTGGGCCGTGATCACCGACGAGTACAAGGTGCCCAGCAAGAAATTCAA
GGTGCTGGGCAACACCGACCGGCACAGCATCAAGAAGAACCTGATCGGAGCCCTGCTGTTCGACAGCGGC
GAAACAGCCGAGGCCACCCGGCTGAAGAGAACCGCCAGAAGAAGATACACCAGACGGAAGAACCGGATCT
GCTATCTGCAAGAGATCTTCAGCAACGAGATGGCCAAGGTGGACGACAGCTTCTTCCACAGACTGGAAGA
GTCCTTCCTGGTGGAAGAGGATAAGAAGCACGAGCGGCACCCCATCTTCGGCAACATCGTGGACGAGGTG
GCCTACCACGAGAAGTACCCCACCATCTACCACCTGAGAAAGAAACTGGTGGACAGCACCGACAAGGCCG
ACCTGCGGCTGATCTATCTGGCCCTGGCCCACATGATCAAGTTCCGGGGCCACTTCCTGATCGAGGGCGA
CCTGAACCCCGACAACAGCGACGTGGACAAGCTGTTCATCCAGCTGGTGCAGACCTACAACCAGCTGTTC
GAGGAAAACCCCATCAACGCCAGCGGCGTGGACGCCAAGGCCATCCTGTCTGCCAGACTGAGCAAGAGCA
GACGGCTGGAAAATCTGATCGCCCAGCTGCCCGGCGAGAAGAAGAATGGCCTGTTCGGAAACCTGATTGC
CCTGAGCCTGGGCCTGACCCCCAACTTCAAGAGCAACTTCGACCTGGCCGAGGATGCCAAACTGCAGCTG
AGCAAGGACACCTACGACGACGACCTGGACAACCTGCTGGCCCAGATCGGCGACCAGTACGCCGACCTGT
TTCTGGCCGCCAAGAACCTGTCCGACGCCATCCTGCTGAGCGACATCCTGAGAGTGAACACCGAGATCAC
CAAGGCCCCCCTGAGCGCCTCTATGATCAAGAGATACGACGAGCACCACCAGGACCTGACCCTGCTGAAA
GCTCTCGTGCGGCAGCAGCTGCCTGAGAAGTACAAAGAGATTTTCTTCGACCAGAGCAAGAACGGCTACG
CCGGCTACATTGACGGCGGAGCCAGCCAGGAAGAGTTCTACAAGTTCATCAAGCCCATCCTGGAAAAGAT
GGACGGCACCGAGGAACTGCTCGTGAAGCTGAACAGAGAGGACCTGCTGCGGAAGCAGCGGACCTTCGAC
AACGGCAGCATCCCCCACCAGATCCACCTGGGAGAGCTGCACGCCATTCTGCGGCGGCAGGAAGATTTTT
ACCCATTCCTGAAGGACAACCGGGAAAAGATCGAGAAGATCCTGACCTTCCGCATCCCCTACTACGTGGG
CCCTCTGGCCAGGGGAAACAGCAGATTCGCCTGGATGACCAGAAAGAGCGAGGAAACCATCACCCCCTGG
AACTTCGAGGAAGTGGTGGACAAGGGCGCTTCCGCCCAGAGCTTCATCGAGCGGATGACCAACTTCGATA
AGAACCTGCCCAACGAGAAGGTGCTGCCCAAGCACAGCCTGCTGTACGAGTACTTCACCGTGTATAACGA
GCTGACCAAAGTGAAATACGTGACCGAGGGAATGAGAAAGCCCGCCTTCCTGAGCGGCGAGCAGAAAAAG
GCCATCGTGGACCTGCTGTTCAAGACCAACCGGAAAGTGACCGTGAAGCAGCTGAAAGAGGACTACTTCA
AGAAAATCGAGTGCTTCGACTCCGTGGAAATCTCCGGCGTGGAAGATCGGTTCAACGCCTCCCTGGGCAC
ATACCACGATCTGCTGAAAATTATCAAGGACAAGGACTTCCTGGACAATGAGGAAAACGAGGACATTCTG
GAAGATATCGTGCTGACCCTGACACTGTTTGAGGACAGAGAGATGATCGAGGAACGGCTGAAAACCTATG
CCCACCTGTTCGACGACAAAGTGATGAAGCAGCTGAAGCGGCGGAGATACACCGGCTGGGGCAGGCTGAG
CCGGAAGCTGATCAACGGCATCCGGGACAAGCAGTCCGGCAAGACAATCCTGGATTTCCTGAAGTCCGAC
GGCTTCGCCAACAGAAACTTCATGCAGCTGATCCACGACGACAGCCTGACCTTTAAAGAGGACATCCAGA
AAGCCCAGGTGTCCGGCCAGGGCGATAGCCTGCACGAGCACATTGCCAATCTGGCCGGCAGCCCCGCCAT
TAAGAAGGGCATCCTGCAGACAGTGAAGGTGGTGGACGAGCTCGTGAAAGTGATGGGCCGGCACAAGCCC
GAGAACATCGTGATCGAAATGGCCAGAGAGAACCAGACCACCCAGAAGGGACAGAAGAACAGCCGCGAGA
GAATGAAGCGGATCGAAGAGGGCATCAAAGAGCTGGGCAGCCAGATCCTGAAAGAACACCCCGTGGAAAA
CACCCAGCTGCAGAACGAGAAGCTGTACCTGTACTACCTGCAGAATGGGCGGGATATGTACGTGGACCAG
GAACTGGACATCAACCGGCTGTCCGACTACGATGTGGACCATATCGTGCCTCAGAGCTTTCTGAAGGACG
ACTCCATCGACAACAAGGTGCTGACCAGAAGCGACAAGAACCGGGGCAAGAGCGACAACGTGCCCTCCGA
AGAGGTCGTGAAGAAGATGAAGAACTACTGGCGGCAGCTGCTGAACGCCAAGCTGATTACCCAGAGAAAG
TTCGACAATCTGACCAAGGCCGAGAGAGGCGGCCTGAGCGAACTGGATAAGGCCGGCTTCATCAAGAGAC
AGCTGGTGGAAACCCGGCAGATCACAAAGCACGTGGCACAGATCCTGGACTCCCGGATGAACACTAAGTA
CGACGAGAATGACAAGCTGATCCGGGAAGTGAAAGTGATCACCCTGAAGTCCAAGCTGGTGTCCGATTTC
CGGAAGGATTTCCAGTTTTACAAAGTGCGCGAGATCAACAACTACCACCACGCCCACGACGCCTACCTGA
ACGCCGTCGTGGGAACCGCCCTGATCAAAAAGTACCCTAAGCTGGAAAGCGAGTTCGTGTACGGCGACTA
CAAGGTGTACGACGTGCGGAAGATGATCGCCAAGAGCGAGCAGGAAATCGGCAAGGCTACCGCCAAGTAC
TTCTTCTACAGCAACATCATGAACTTTTTCAAGACCGAGATTACCCTGGCCAACGGCGAGATCCGGAAGC
GGCCTCTGATCGAGACAAACGGCGAAACCGGGGAGATCGTGTGGGATAAGGGCCGGGATTTTGCCACCGT
GCGGAAAGTGCTGAGCATGCCCCAAGTGAATATCGTGAAAAAGACCGAGGTGCAGACAGGCGGCTTCAGC
AAAGAGTCTATCCTGCCCAAGAGGAACAGCGATAAGCTGATCGCCAGAAAGAAGGACTGGGACCCTAAGA
AGTACGGCGGCTTCGACAGCCCCACCGTGGCCTATTCTGTGCTGGTGGTGGCCAAAGTGGAAAAGGGCAA
GTCCAAGAAACTGAAGAGTGTGAAAGAGCTGCTGGGGATCACCATCATGGAAAGAAGCAGCTTCGAGAAG
AATCCCATCGACTTTCTGGAAGCCAAGGGCTACAAAGAAGTGAAAAAGGACCTGATCATCAAGCTGCCTA
AGTACTCCCTGTTCGAGCTGGAAAACGGCCGGAAGAGAATGCTGGCCTCTGCCGGCGAACTGCAGAAGGG
AAACGAACTGGCCCTGCCCTCCAAATATGTGAACTTCCTGTACCTGGCCAGCCACTATGAGAAGCTGAAG
GGCTCCCCCGAGGATAATGAGCAGAAACAGCTGTTTGTGGAACAGCACAAGCACTACCTGGACGAGATCA
TCGAGCAGATCAGCGAGTTCTCCAAGAGAGTGATCCTGGCCGACGCTAATCTGGACAAAGTGCTGTCCGC
CTACAACAAGCACCGGGATAAGCCCATCAGAGAGCAGGCCGAGAATATCATCCACCTGTTTACCCTGACC
AATCTGGGAGCCCCTGCCGCCTTCAAGTACTTTGACACCACCATCGACCGGAAGAGGTACACCAGCACCA
AAGAGGTGCTGGACGCCACCCTGATCCACCAGAGCATCACCGGCCTGTACGAGACACGGATCGACCTGTC
TCAGCTGGGAGGCGACAAGCGACCTGCCGCCACAAAGAAGGCTGGACAGGCTAAGAAGAAGAAAGATTAC
AAAGACGATGACGATAAGGGATCCGGCGCAACAAACTTCTCTCTGCTGAAACAAGCCGGAGATGTCGAAG
AGAATCCTGGACCGATGGCCAAGCCTTTGTCTCAAGAAGAATCCACCCTCATTGAAAGAGCAACGGCTAC
AATCAACAGCATCCCCATCTCTGAAGACTACAGCGTCGCCAGCGCAGCTCTCTCTAGCGACGGCCGCATC
TTCACTGGTGTCAATGTATATCATTTTACTGGGGGACCTTGTGCAGAACTCGTGGTGCTGGGCACTGCTG
CTGCTGCGGCAGCTGGCAACCTGACTTGTATCGTCGCGATCGGAAATGAGAACAGGGGCATCTTGAGCCC
CTGCGGACGGTGCCGACAGGTGCTTCTCGATCTGCATCCTGGGATCAAAGCCATAGTGAAGGACAGTGAT
GGACAGCCGACGGCAGTTGGGATTCGTGAATTGCTGCCCTCTGGTTATGTGTGGGAGGGCTAAGAATTCG
ATATCAAGCTTATCGGTAATCAACCTCTGGATTACAAAATTTGTGAAAGATTGACTGGTATTCTTAACTA
TGTTGCTCCTTTTACGCTATGTGGATACGCTGCTTTAATGCCTTTGTATCATGCTATTGCTTCCCGTATG
GCTTTCATTTTCTCCTCCTTGTATAAATCCTGGTTGCTGTCTCTTTATGAGGAGTTGTGGCCCGTTGTCA
GGCAACGTGGCGTGGTGTGCACTGTGTTTGCTGACGCAACCCCCACTGGTTGGGGCATTGCCACCACCTG
TCAGCTCCTTTCCGGGACTTTCGCTTTCCCCCTCCCTATTGCCACGGCGGAACTCATCGCCGCCTGCCTT
GCCCGCTGCTGGACAGGGGCTCGGCTGTTGGGCACTGACAATTCCGTGGTGTTGTCGGGGAAATCATCGT
CCTTTCCTTGGCTGCTCGCCTGTGTTGCCACCTGGATTCTGCGCGGGACGTCCTTCTGCTACGTCCCTTC
GGCCCTCAATCCAGCGGACCTTCCTTCCCGCGGCCTGCTGCCGGCTCTGCGGCCTCTTCCGCGTCTTCGC
CTTCGCCCTCAGACGAGTCGGATCTCCCTTTGGGCCGCCTCCCCGCGTCGACTTTAAGACCAATGACTTA
CAAGGCAGCTGTAGATCTTAGCCACTTTTTAAAAGAAAAGGGGGGACTGGAAGGGCTAATTCACTCCCAA
CGAAGACAAGATCTGCTTTTTGCTTGTACTGGGTCTCTCTGGTTAGACCAGATCTGAGCCTGGGAGCTCT
CTGGCTAACTAGGGAACCCACTGCTTAAGCCTCAATAAAGCTTGCCTTGAGTGCTTCAAGTAGTGTGTGC
CCGTCTGTTGTGTGACTCTGGTAACTAGAGATCCCTCAGACCCTTTTAGTCAGTGTGGAAAATCTCTAGC
AGGGCCCGTTTAAACCCGCTGATCAGCCTCGACTGTGCCTTCTAGTTGCCAGCCATCTGTTGTTTGCCCC
TCCCCCGTGCCTTCCTTGACCCTGGAAGGTGCCACTCCCACTGTCCTTTCCTAATAAAATGAGGAAATTG
CATCGCATTGTCTGAGTAGGTGTCATTCTATTCTGGGGGGTGGGGTGGGGCAGGACAGCAAGGGGGAGGA
TTGGGAAGACAATAGCAGGCATGCTGGGGATGCGGTGGGCTCTATGGCTTCTGAGGCGGAAAGAACCAGC
TGGGGCTCTAGGGGGTATCCCC
[124 nt withheld, positions 8493-8616]
C
[91 nt withheld, positions 8618-8708]
A
[49 nt withheld, positions 8710-8758]
CCTTTGACGTTGGAGTCCACGTTCTTT
[37 nt withheld, positions 8786-8822]
ACCCTATCTCGGTCTATTCTTTTGATTTATAAGGGATTTTGCCGATTTCGGCCTATTGGTTAAAAAATGA
GCTGATTTAACAAAAATTTAACGCGAATTAATTCTGTGGAATGTGTGTCAGTTAGGGTGTGGAAAGTCCC
CAGGCTCCCCAGCAGGCAGAAGTATGCAAAGCATGCATCTCAATTAGTCAGCAACCAGGTGTGGAAAGTC
CCCAGGCTCCCCAGCAGGCAGAAGTATGCAAAGCATGCATCTCAATTAGTCAGCAACCATAGTCCCGCCC
CTAACTCCGCCCATCCCGCCCCTAACTCCGCCCAGTTCCGCCCATTCTCCGCCCCATGGCTGACTAATTT
TTTTTATTTATGCAGAGGCCGAGGCCGCCTCTGCCTCTGAGCTATTCCAGAAGTAGTGAGGAGGCTTTTT
TGGAGGCCTAGGCTTTTGCAAAAAGCTCCCGGGAGCTTGTATATCCATTTTCGGATCTGATCAGCACGTG
TTGACAATTAATCATCGGCATAGTATATCGGCATAGTATAATACGACAAGGTGAGGAACTAAACCATGGC
CAAGTTGACCAGTGCCGTTCCGGTGCTCACCGCGCGCGACGTCGCCGGAGCGGTCGAGTTCTGGACCGAC
CGGCTCGGGTTCTCCCGGGACTTCGTGGAGGACGACTTCGCCGGTGTGGTCCGGGACGACGTGACCCTGT
TCATCAGCGCGGTCCAGGACCAGGTGGTGCCGGACAACACCCTGGCCTGGGTGTGGGTGCGCGGCCTGGA
CGAGCTGTACGCCGAGTGGTCGGAGGTCGTGTCCACGAACTTCCGGGACGCCTCCGGGCCGGCCATGACC
GAGATCGGCGAGCAGCCGTGGGGGCGGGAGTTCGCCCTGCGCGACCCGGCCGGCAACTGCGTGCACTTCG
TGGCCGAGGAGCAGGACTGACACGTGCTACGAGATTTCGATTCCACCGCCGCCTTCTATGAAAGGTTGGG
CTTCGGAATCGTTTTCCGGGACGCCGGCTGGATGATCCTCCAGCGCGGGGATCTCATGCTGGAGTTCTTC
GCCCACCCCAACTTGTTTATTGCAGCTTATAATGGTTACAAATAAAGCAATAGCATCACAAATTTCACAA
ATAAAGCATTTTTTTCACTGCATTCTAGTTGTGGTTTGTCCAAACTCATCAATGTATCTTATCATGTCTG
TATACCGTCGACCTCTAGCTAGAGCTTGGCGTAATCATGGTCATAGCTGTTTCCTGTGTGAAATTGTTAT
CCGCTCACAATTCCACACAACATACGAGCCGGAAGCATAAAGTGTAAAGCCTGGGGTGCCTAATGAGTGA
GCTAACTCACATTAATTGCGTTGCGCTCACTGCCCGCTTTCCAGTCGGGAAACCTGTCGTGCCAGCTGCA
TTAATGAATCGGCCAACGCGCGGGGAGAGGCGGTTTGCGTATTGGGCGCTCTTCCGCTTCCTCGCTCACT
GACTCGCTGCGCTCGGTCGTTCGGCTGCGGCGAGCGGTATCAGCTCACTCAAAGGCGGTAATACGGTTAT
CCACAGAATCAGGGGATAACGCAGGAAAGAACATGTGAGCAAAAGGCCAGCAAAAGGCCAGGAACCGTAA
AAAGGCCGCGTTGCTGGCGTTTTTCCATAGGCTCCGCCCCCCTGACGAGCATCACAAAAATCGACGCTCA
AGTCAGAGGTGGCGAAACCCGACAGGACTATAAAGATACCAGGCGTTTCCCCCTGGAAGCTCCCTCGTGC
GCTCTCCTGTTCCGACCCTGCCGCTTACCGGATACCTGTCCGCCTTTCTCCCTTCGGGAAGCGTGGCGCT
TTCTCATAGCTCACGCTGTAGGTATCTCAGTTCGGTGTAGGTCGTTCGCTCCAAGCTGGGCTGTGTGCAC
GAACCCCCCGTTCAGCCCGACCGCTGCGCCTTATCCGGTAACTATCGTCTTGAGTCCAACCCGGTAAGAC
ACGACTTATCGCCACTGGCAGCAGCCACTGGTAACAGGATTAGCAGAGCGAGGTATGTAGGCGGTGCTAC
AGAGTTCTTGAAGTGGTGGCCTAACTACGGCTACACTAGAAGAACAGTATTTGGTATCTGCGCTCTGCTG
AAGCCAGTTACCTTCGGAAAAAGAGTTGGTAGCTCTTGATCCGGCAAACAAACCACCGCTGGTAGCGGTG
GTTTTTTTGTTTGCAAGCAGCAGATTACGCGCAGAAAAAAAGGATCTCAAGAAGATCCTTTGATCTTTTC
TACGGGGTCTGACGCTCAGTGGAACGAAAACTCACGTTAAGGGATTTTGGTCATGAGATTATCAAAAAGG
ATCTTCACCTAGATCCTTTTAAATTAAAAATGAAGTTTTAAATCAATCTAAAGTATATATGAGTAAACTT
GGTCTGACAGTTACCAATGCTTAATCAGTGAGGCACCTATCTCAGCGATCTGTCTATTTCGTTCATCCAT
AGTTGCCTGACTCCCCGTCGTGTAGATAACTACGATACGGGAGGGCTTACCATCTGGCCCCAGTGCTGCA
ATGATACCGCGAGACCCACGCTCACCGGCTCCAGATTTATCAGCAATAAACCAGCCAGCCGGAAGGGCCG
AGCGCAGAAGTGGTCCTGCAACTTTATCCGCCTCCATCCAGTCTATTAATTGTTGCCGGGAAGCTAGAGT
AAGTAGTTCGCCAGTTAATAGTTTGCGCAACGTTGTTGCCATTGCTACAGGCATCGTGGTGTCACGCTCG
TCGTTTGGTATGGCTTCATTCAGCTCCGGTTCCCAACGATCAAGGCGAGTTACATGATCCCCCATGTTGT
GCAAAAAAGCGGTTAGCTCCTTCGGTCCTCCGATCGTTGTCAGAAGTAAGTTGGCCGCAGTGTTATCACT
CATGGTTATGGCAGCACTGCATAATTCTCTTACTGTCATGCCATCCGTAAGATGCTTTTCTGTGACTGGT
GAGTACTCAACCAAGTCATTCTGAGAATAGTGTATGCGGCGACCGAGTTGCTCTTGCCCGGCGTCAATAC
GGGATAATACCGCGCCACATAGCAGAACTTTAAAAGTGCTCATCATTGGAAAACGTTCTTCGGGGCGAAA
ACTCTCAAGGATCTTACCGCTGTTGAGATCCAGTTCGATGTAACCCACTCGTGCACCCAACTGATCTTCA
GCATCTTTTACTTTCACCAGCGTTTCTGGGTGAGCAAAAACAGGAAGGCAAAATGCCGCAAAAAAGGGAA
TAAGGGCGACACGGAAATGTTGAATACTCATACTCTTCCTTTTTCAATATTATTGAAGCATTTATCAGGG
TTATTGTCTCATGAGCGGATACATATTTGAATGTATTTAGAAAAATAAACAAATAGGGGTTCCGCGCACA
TTTCCCCGAAAAGTGCCACCTGACGTCGACGGATCGGGAGATCTCCCGATCCCCTATGGTGCACTCTCAG
TACAATCTGCTCTGATGCCGCATAGTTAAGCCAGTATCTGCTCCCTGCTTGTGTGTTGGAGGTCGCTGAG
TAGTGCGCGAGCAAAATTTAAGCTACAACAAGGCAAGGCTTGACCGACAATTGCATGAAGAATCTGCTTA
GGGTTAGGCGTTTTGCGCTGCTTCGCGATGTACGGGCCAGATATACGCGTTGACATTGATTATTGACTAG
TTATTAATAGTAATCAATTACGGGGTCATTAGTTCATAGCCCATATATGGAGTTCCGCGTTACATAACTT
ACGGTAAATGGCCCGCCTGGCTGACCGCCCAACGACCCCCGCCCATTGACGTCAATAATGACGTATGTTC
CCATAGTAACGCCAATAGGGACTTTCCATTGACGTCAATGGGTGGAGTATTTACGGTAAACTGCCCACTT
GGCAGTACATCAAGTGTATCATATGCCAAGTACGCCCCCTATTGACGTCAATGACGGTAAATGGCCCGCC
TGGCATTATGCCCAGTACATGACCTTATGGGACTTTCCTACTTGGCAGTACATCTACGTATTAGTCATCG
CTATTACCATGG
Features (pLannotate 1.2.2; 34 found; start..end, strand, type, name):
    217..397     +  LTR            5' LTR (truncated): truncated 5' long terminal repeat (LTR) from HIV-1
    444..569     +  misc_feature   HIV-1 Ψ: packaging signal of human immunodeficiency virus type 1
    553..916     +  CDS            HIV-1 gag (fragment): gag protein from human immunodeficiency virus 1; gag
   1062..1295    +  misc_feature   RRE: The Rev response element (RRE) of HIV-1 allows for Rev-dependent mRNA export from the nucleus to the cytoplasm.
   1672..1772    +  CDS            Rev (fragment): human immunodeficiency virus 1 (HIV-1) Rev protein; rev; enhances nuclear export of unspliced and incompletely spliced viral mRNAs
   1822..1939    +  misc_feature   cPPT/CTS: central polypurine tract and central termination sequence of HIV-1
   1990..2230    +  promoter       U6 promoter: RNA polymerase III promoter for human U6 snRNA
   2260..2335    +  misc_RNA       gRNA scaffold: guide RNA scaffold for the Streptococcus pyogenes CRISPR/Cas9 system
   2353..2371    +  CDS            small t antigen (fragment): SV40 (simian virus 40) small t antigen
   2397..2608    +  promoter       EF-1α core promoter: core promoter for human elongation factor EF-1α
   2633..6736    +  CDS            Cas9: Cas9 (Csn1) endonuclease from the Streptococcus pyogenes Type II CRISPR/Cas system generates RNA-guided double strand breaks in DNA
   6875..7273    +  CDS            BSD: blasticidin S deaminase; Aspergillus terreus BSD; confers resistance to blasticidin
   7274..7295    +  misc_feature   MCS (fragment): pBluescript multiple cloning site
   7298..7886    +  misc_feature   WPRE: woodchuck hepatitis virus posttranscriptional regulatory element
   7937..7956    +  misc_feature   cPPT/CTS (fragment): central polypurine tract and central termination sequence of HIV-1
   7958..8191    +  LTR            3' LTR (ΔU3): self-inactivating 3' long terminal repeat (LTR) from HIV-1
   8223..8447    +  polyA_signal   bGH poly(A) signal: bovine growth hormone polyadenylation signal
   8451..8472    +  promoter       SV40 promoter (fragment): SV40 enhancer and early promoter
   8493..8921    +  rep_origin     f1 ori (sequence partly withheld): f1 bacteriophage origin of replication; arrow indicates direction of (+) strand synthesis
   8935..9264    +  promoter       SV40 promoter: SV40 enhancer and early promoter
   9312..9359    +  promoter       EM7 promoter: synthetic bacterial promoter&nbsp
   9378..9752    +  CDS            BleoR: antibiotic-binding protein; Sh ble from Streptoalloteichus hindustanus; confers resistance to bleomycin, phleomycin, and Zeocin™
   9762..9887    +  CDS            ble (fragment): BLE_KLEPN - Experimental evidence at protein level: Swiss-Prot protein existence level 1. Binding protein with a strong affinity to the bleomycin family of antibiotics. Binds to CL990; an antimitotic-antibiotic compound. From Klebsiella pneumoniae.
   9882..10003   +  polyA_signal   SV40 poly(A) signal: SV40 polyadenylation signal
  10074..10096   -  protein_bind   lac operator (fragment): The lac repressor binds to the lac operator to inhibit transcription in E. coli. This inhibition can be relieved by adding lactose or isopropyl-β-D-thiogalactopyranoside (IPTG). lac repressor encoded by lacI
  10100..10130   -  promoter       lac promoter: promoter for the E. coli lac operon
  10145..10166   -  protein_bind   CAP binding site: CAP binding activates transcription in the presence of cAMP. E. coli catabolite activator protein
  10179..10271   -  CDS            lacI (fragment): lac repressor; lacI; The lac repressor binds to the lac operator to inhibit transcription in E. coli. This inhibition can be relieved by adding lactose or isopropyl-β-D-thiogalactopyranoside (IPTG).
  10454..11042   -  rep_origin     ori: high-copy-number ColE1/pMB1/pBR322/pUC origin of replication
  11213..12073   -  CDS            AmpR: β-lactamase; bla; confers resistance to ampicillin, carbenicillin, and related antibiotics
  12074..12178   -  promoter       AmpR promoter: bla
  12237..12289   -  misc_feature   bom (fragment): basis of mobility region from pBR322
  12444..12823   +  enhancer       CMV enhancer: human cytomegalovirus immediate early enhancer
  12824..199     +  promoter       CMV promoter (across the origin): human cytomegalovirus (CMV) immediate early promoter
