[The description below was written by a language model from this plasmid's Addgene catalogue record and pLannotate feature annotations shown in this document.]
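Description:
pLenti-Blast-sgAMPKa1 is an all-in-one lentiviral CRISPR/Cas9 knockout vector built on the pLentiCRISPR v2-Blast backbone, carrying a guide RNA directed against human PRKAA1, which encodes the AMPK alpha 1 catalytic subunit. It is propagated in E. coli as a high-copy plasmid through a ColE1/pUC-type origin with ampicillin selection (AmpR). The backbone also carries an f1 origin and an SV40/EM7-driven bleomycin/Zeocin resistance cassette that lies outside the LTRs and so is not part of the packaged viral genome.

The transfer cassette has a third-generation, self-inactivating layout. A CMV enhancer/promoter fused to a truncated HIV-1 5' LTR drives genomic RNA production in packaging cells, followed by the Ψ packaging signal, the RRE for Rev-dependent nuclear export, and the cPPT/CTS. The cassette ends with a ΔU3 3' LTR, with a bGH polyadenylation signal just downstream. Within this frame, the human U6 RNA polymerase III promoter transcribes the PRKAA1-targeting spacer joined to the Streptococcus pyogenes gRNA scaffold. A separate EF-1α core promoter drives S. pyogenes Cas9, followed downstream by blasticidin S deaminase (BSD). The feature table does not annotate the element linking Cas9 and BSD, nor any tags or localization signals on Cas9. A WPRE after BSD enhances transcript expression.

After packaging and transduction, a single integrated provirus supplies both nuclease and guide, and blasticidin selects the transduced mammalian cells. The recorded purpose is co-expression of the AMPKa1 sgRNA and Cas9, that is, disruption of PRKAA1 in human cells. The associated publication concerns AMPK-related kinases acting downstream of LKB1 in non-small cell lung cancer.
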