Addgene plasmid #138704: pLenti-Blast-sgAMPKa1
Purpose: Expresses a human AMPKa1-targeting sgRNA and Cas9
Depositing lab: Reuben Shaw. Depositing organization: Salk Institute for Biological Studies. Publication: The AMPK-Related Kinases SIK1 and SIK3 Mediate Key Tumor-Suppressive Effects of LKB1 in NSCLC. Hollstein PE, Eichner LJ, Brun SN, Kamireddy A, Svensson RU, Vera LI, Ross DS, Rymoff TJ, Hutchins A, Galvez HM, Williams AE, Shokhirev MN, Screaton RA, Berdeaux R, Shaw RJ. Cancer Discov. 2019 Nov;9(11):1606-1627. doi: 10.1158/2159-8290.CD-18-1261. Epub 2019 Jul 26. PubMed 31350328.
Backbone
  Vector backbone: pLentiCRISPR v2-Blast
  Vector type: Lentiviral
Growth in bacteria
  Bacterial resistance: Ampicillin, 100 μg/mL
  Growth temperature: 37°C
  Growth strain: NEB Stable
  Copy number: High Copy
Gene/Insert
  Gene/Insert name: sgAMPKa1 human
  gRNA/shRNA sequence: CTG G TG TG G ATTATTG TCAC
  Species: H. sapiens (human)
  Entrez Gene: PRKAA1 (a.k.a. AMPK, AMPK alpha 1, AMPKa1)
  Promoter: hU6
  Cloning method: Restriction Enzyme; 5′ cloning site unknown (unknown if destroyed)
Terms and licenses: Academic/Nonprofit Terms; Industry Terms: Not Available to Industry
How to cite: pLenti-Blast-sgAMPKa1 was a gift from Reuben Shaw (Addgene plasmid # 138704 ; http://n2t.net/addgene:138704 ; RRID:Addgene_138704)
